Addgene plasmid #143458: TFORF1025
Purpose: Lentiviral vector for overexpressing transcription factor ORFs with unique 24-bp barcodes. Barcodes facilitate identification of transcription factors in pooled screens.
Depositing lab: Feng Zhang. Depositing organization: Broad Institute. Publication: A transcription factor atlas of directed differentiation. Joung J, Ma S, Tay T, Geiger-Schuller KR, Kirchgatterer PC, Verdine VK, Guo B, Arias-Garcia MA, Allen WE, Singh A, Kuksenko O, Abudayyeh OO, Gootenberg JS, Fu Z, Macrae RK, Buenrostro JD, Regev A, Zhang F. Cell. 2023 Jan 5;186(1):209-229.e26. doi: 10.1016/j.cell.2022.11.026. PubMed 36608654.
Backbone
  Vector backbone: pLX_TRC317
  Backbone manufacturer: Broad Institute Genetic Perturbation Platform
  Backbone size w/o insert (bp): 8264
  Vector type: Mammalian Expression, Lentiviral
  Selectable markers: Puromycin
Growth in bacteria
  Bacterial resistance: Ampicillin, 100 μg/mL
  Growth temperature: 37°C
  Growth strain: NEB Stable
  Copy number: High Copy
Gene/Insert
  Gene/Insert name: FOXI2
  Species: H. sapiens (human)
  Insert size (bp): 1058
  Entrez Gene: FOXI2 (a.k.a. FLJ46831)
  Promoter: EF1a
  Cloning method: Unknown
  Sequencing primers: 5′ GGGTGGAGACTGAAGTTAGGCCAG; 3′ CACATAGCGTAAAAGGAGCAACATAG
Terms and licenses: Academic/Nonprofit Terms; Industry Terms: Not Available to Industry
Depositor comments: NM_207426,ENST00000388920 . The transcription factor ORF portion of this plasmid was synthesized by Genewiz. Please test multiple small colonies in case of plasmid recombination. To make this collection available in a timely manner, a portion of this collection was not fully sequenced by Addgene. If an Addgene verified full plasmid sequence is not available, please contact us prior to placing an order to request the full sequence.
How to cite: TFORF1025 was a gift from Feng Zhang (Addgene plasmid # 143458 ; http://n2t.net/addgene:143458 ; RRID:Addgene_143458)
