[The description below was written by a language model from this plasmid's Addgene catalogue record and pLannotate feature annotations shown in this document.]
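Description:
TFORF1025 is a lentiviral mammalian expression plasmid built on the pLX_TRC317 backbone that carries the human transcription factor FOXI2, a possible transcriptional activator, as an overexpression ORF. It belongs to a barcoded transcription factor ORF collection in which each construct carries a unique 24-bp barcode. This lets the identity of the overexpressed factor be read out in pooled screens, such as those probing directed differentiation. The barcode is not annotated in the feature table, so its exact position cannot be given from the record. In bacteria the plasmid is maintained by a high-copy ColE1/pUC-type origin with ampicillin resistance (bla), and an f1 origin and lac/T7/T3 cloning-vector remnants are also present. The depositor notes that the plasmid can recombine, as is common for LTR-containing vectors.

The viral transfer cassette has a third-generation layout. An RSV promoter is fused to a truncated HIV-1 5' LTR and drives genomic RNA production in packaging cells. It is followed by the Ψ packaging signal with a gag fragment, the RRE for Rev-dependent nuclear export, and a cPPT/CTS element. The cassette ends in a ΔU3 self-inactivating 3' LTR and an SV40 polyadenylation signal. Inside the provirus, an SV40 early promoter/origin drives puromycin N-acetyltransferase for selecting transduced cells. Downstream, the strong constitutive EF-1α promoter drives the FOXI2 coding sequence, and a WPRE after the ORF enhances transcript stability and expression. No epitope tag or fluorescent reporter is annotated. A short U6 promoter fragment between the ORF and the WPRE appears to be residual sequence rather than a functional Pol III unit. The sequenced record is 9,322 nt, matching the stated backbone plus insert.
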