Features (pLannotate 1.2.2; 31 found; start..end, strand, type, name):
      5..231     +  promoter       RSV promoter: Rous sarcoma virus enhancer/promoter
    232..412     +  LTR            5' LTR (truncated): truncated 5' long terminal repeat (LTR) from HIV-1
    459..584     +  misc_feature   HIV-1 Ψ: packaging signal of human immunodeficiency virus type 1
    568..931     +  CDS            HIV-1 gag (fragment): gag protein from human immunodeficiency virus 1; gag
   1077..1310    +  misc_feature   RRE: The Rev response element (RRE) of HIV-1 allows for Rev-dependent mRNA export from the nucleus to the cytoplasm.
   1687..1713    +  CDS            Rev (fragment): human immunodeficiency virus 1 (HIV-1) Rev protein; rev; enhances nuclear export of unspliced and incompletely spliced viral mRNAs
   1720..1743    +  promoter       SV40 promoter (fragment): SV40 early promoter
   1744..1815    +  promoter       SV40 promoter (fragment): SV40 enhancer and early promoter
   1839..1974    +  rep_origin     SV40 ori: SV40 origin of replication
   2020..2616    +  CDS            PuroR (fragment): puromycin N-acetyltransferase; pac from Streptomyces; confers resistance to puromycin
   2665..2782    +  misc_feature   cPPT/CTS: central polypurine tract and central termination sequence of HIV-1
   2847..2913    +  CDS            small t antigen (fragment): SV40 (simian virus 40) small t antigen
   2920..4098    +  promoter       EF-1α promoter: strong constitutive promoter for human elongation factor EF-1α
   4115..5068    +  CDS            FOXI2: FOXI2_HUMAN - Experimental evidence at transcript level: Swiss-Prot protein existence level 2. Possible transcriptional activator. From Homo sapiens (Human).
   5084..5137    +  promoter       U6 promoter (fragment): RNA polymerase III promoter for human U6 snRNA
   5179..5767    +  misc_feature   WPRE: woodchuck hepatitis virus posttranscriptional regulatory element
   5818..5837    +  misc_feature   cPPT/CTS (fragment): central polypurine tract and central termination sequence of HIV-1
   5839..6072    +  LTR            3' LTR (ΔU3): self-inactivating 3' long terminal repeat (LTR) from HIV-1
   6150..6271    +  polyA_signal   SV40 poly(A) signal: SV40 polyadenylation signal
   6311..6446    +  rep_origin     SV40 ori: SV40 origin of replication
   6467..6485    -  promoter       T7 promoter: promoter for bacteriophage T7 RNA polymerase
   6493..6648    +  CDS            lacZα (fragment): LacZα fragment of β-galactosidase; lacZ fragment
   6653..7081    +  rep_origin     f1 ori (sequence partly withheld): f1 bacteriophage origin of replication; arrow indicates direction of (+) strand synthesis
   7134..7238    +  promoter       AmpR promoter: bla
   7239..8099    +  CDS            AmpR: β-lactamase; bla; confers resistance to ampicillin, carbenicillin, and related antibiotics
   8270..8858    +  rep_origin     ori: high-copy-number ColE1/pMB1/pBR322/pUC origin of replication
   9041..9133    +  CDS            lacI (fragment): lac repressor; lacI; The lac repressor binds to the lac operator to inhibit transcription in E. coli. This inhibition can be relieved by adding lactose or isopropyl-β-D-thiogalactopyranoside (IPTG).
   9146..9167    +  protein_bind   CAP binding site: CAP binding activates transcription in the presence of cAMP. E. coli catabolite activator protein
   9182..9212    +  promoter       lac promoter: promoter for the E. coli lac operon
   9220..9236    +  protein_bind   lac operator: The lac repressor binds to the lac operator to inhibit transcription in E. coli. This inhibition can be relieved by adding lactose or isopropyl-β-D-thiogalactopyranoside (IPTG). lac repressor encoded by lacI
   9281..9299    +  promoter       T3 promoter: promoter for bacteriophage T3 RNA polymerase
>Addgene plasmid #143458 | TFORF1025 | addgene full sequence | sequence record 397917 | Addgene NGS Result
TTAATGTAGTCTTATGCAATACTCTTGTAGTCTTGCAACATGGTAACGATGAGTTAGCAACATGCCTTAC
AAGGAGAGAAAAAGCACCGTGCATGCCGATTGGTGGAAGTAAGGTGGTACGATCGTGCCTTATTAGGAAG
GCAACAGACGGGTCTGACATGGATTGGACGAACCACTGAATTGCCGCATTGCAGAGATATTGTATTTAAG
TGCCTAGCTCGATACATAAACGGGTCTCTCTGGTTAGACCAGATCTGAGCCTGGGAGCTCTCTGGCTAAC
TAGGGAACCCACTGCTTAAGCCTCAATAAAGCTTGCCTTGAGTGCTTCAAGTAGTGTGTGCCCGTCTGTT
GTGTGACTCTGGTAACTAGAGATCCCTCAGACCCTTTTAGTCAGTGTGGAAAATCTCTAGCAGTGGCGCC
CGAACAGGGACTTGAAAGCGAAAGGGAAACCAGAGGAGCTCTCTCGACGCAGGACTCGGCTTGCTGAAGC
GCGCACGGCAAGAGGCGAGGGGCGGCGACTGGTGAGTACGCCAAAAATTTTGACTAGCGGAGGCTAGAAG
GAGAGAGATGGGTGCGAGAGCGTCAGTATTAAGCGGGGGAGAATTAGATCGCGATGGGAAAAAATTCGGT
TAAGGCCAGGGGGAAAGAAAAAATATAAATTAAAACATATAGTATGGGCAAGCAGGGAGCTAGAACGATT
CGCAGTTAATCCTGGCCTGTTAGAAACATCAGAAGGCTGTAGACAAATACTGGGACAGCTACAACCATCC
CTTCAGACAGGATCAGAAGAACTTAGATCATTATATAATACAGTAGCAACCCTCTATTGTGTGCATCAAA
GGATAGAGATAAAAGACACCAAGGAAGCTTTAGACAAGATAGAGGAAGAGCAAAACAAAAGTAAGACCAC
CGCACAGCAAGCGGCCGCTGATCTTCAGACCTGGAGGAGGAGATATGAGGGACAATTGGAGAAGTGAATT
ATATAAATATAAAGTAGTAAAAATTGAACCATTAGGAGTAGCACCCACCAAGGCAAAGAGAAGAGTGGTG
CAGAGAGAAAAAAGAGCAGTGGGAATAGGAGCTTTGTTCCTTGGGTTCTTGGGAGCAGCAGGAAGCACTA
TGGGCGCAGCGTCAATGACGCTGACGGTACAGGCCAGACAATTATTGTCTGGTATAGTGCAGCAGCAGAA
CAATTTGCTGAGGGCTATTGAGGCGCAACAGCATCTGTTGCAACTCACAGTCTGGGGCATCAAGCAGCTC
CAGGCAAGAATCCTGGCTGTGGAAAGATACCTAAAGGATCAACAGCTCCTGGGGATTTGGGGTTGCTCTG
GAAAACTCATTTGCACCACTGCTGTGCCTTGGAATGCTAGTTGGAGTAATAAATCTCTGGAACAGATTTG
GAATCACACGACCTGGATGGAGTGGGACAGAGAAATTAACAATTACACAAGCTTAATACACTCCTTAATT
GAAGAATCGCAAAACCAGCAAGAAAAGAATGAACAAGAATTATTGGAATTAGATAAATGGGCAAGTTTGT
GGAATTGGTTTAACATAACAAATTGGCTGTGGTATATAAAATTATTCATAATGATAGTAGGAGGCTTGGT
AGGTTTAAGAATAGTTTTTGCTGTACTTTCTATAGTGAATAGAGTTAGGCAGGGATATTCACCATTATCG
TTTCAGACCCACCTCCCAACCCCGAGGGGACCCATGCATTGCATCTCAATTAGTCAGCAACCAGGTGTGG
AAAGTCCCCAGGCTCCCCAGCAGGCAGAAGTATGCAAAGCATGCGTCTCAATTAGTCAGCAACCATAGTC
CCGCCCCTAACTCCGCCCATCCCGCCCCTAACTCCGCCCAGTTCCGCCCATTCTCCGCCCCATGGCTGAC
TAATTTTTTTTATTTATGCAGAGGCCGAGGCCGCCTCGGCCTCTGAGCTATTCCAGAAGTAGTGAGGAGG
CTTTTTTGGAGGCCTAGGCTTTTGCAAAAAGCTTTCTAGAGGTACCACCGGAGCTTACCATGACCGAGTA
CAAGCCCACGGTGCGCCTCGCCACCCGCGACGACGTCCCCAGGGCCGTACGCACCCTCGCCGCCGCGTTC
GCCGACTACCCCGCCACGCGCCACACCGTCGATCCGGACCGCCACATCGAGCGGGTCACCGAGCTGCAAG
AACTCTTCCTCACGCGCGTCGGGCTCGACATCGGCAAGGTGTGGGTCGCGGACGACGGCGCCGCCGTGGC
GGTCTGGACCACGCCGGAGAGCGTCGAAGCGGGGGCGGTGTTCGCCGAGATCGGCCCGCGCATGGCCGAG
TTGAGCGGTTCCCGGCTGGCCGCGCAGCAACAGATGGAAGGCCTCCTGGCGCCGCACCGGCCCAAGGAGC
CCGCGTGGTTCCTGGCCACCGTCGGCGTCTCGCCCGACCACCAGGGCAAGGGTCTGGGCAGCGCCGTCGT
GCTCCCCGGAGTGGAGGCGGCCGAGCGCGCCGGGGTGCCCGCCTTCCTGGAGACCTCCGCGCCCCGCAAC
CTCCCCTTCTACGAGCGGCTCGGCTTCACCGTCACCGCCGACGTCGAGGTGCCCGAAGGACCGCGCACCT
GGTGCATGACCCGCAAGCCCGGTGCCAGTTAACGAATTCTAGATCTTGAGACAAATGGCAGTATTCATCC
ACAATTTTAAAAGAAAAGGGGGGATTGGGGGGTACAGTGCAGGGGAAAGAATAGTAGACATAATAGCAAC
AGACATACAAACTAAAGAATTACAAAAACAAATTACAAAAATTCAAAATTTTCGGGTTTATTACAGGGAC
AGCAGAGATCCACTTTGGCGCCGGCTCGAGGCCTGCAGGTGCAAAGATGGATAAAGTTTTAAACAGAGAG
GAATCTTTGCAGCTAATGGACCTTCTAGGTCTTGAAAGGAGTGGGAATTGGCTCCGGTGCCCGTCAGTGG
GCAGAGCGCACATCGCCCACAGTCCCCGAGAAGTTGGGGGGAGGGGTCGGCAATTGAACCGGTGCCTAGA
GAAGGTGGCGCGGGGTAAACTGGGAAAGTGATGTCGTGTACTGGCTCCGCCTTTTTCCCGAGGGTGGGGG
AGAACCGTATATAAGTGCAGTAGTCGCCGTGAACGTTCTTTTTCGCAACGGGTTTGCCGCCAGAACACAG
GTAAGTGCCGTGTGTGGTTCCCGCGGGCCTGGCCTCTTTACGGGTTATGGCCCTTGCGTGCCTTGAATTA
CTTCCACCTGGCTGCAGTACGTGATTCTTGATCCCGAGCTTCGGGTTGGAAGTGGGTGGGAGAGTTCGAG
GCCTTGCGCTTAAGGAGCCCCTTCGCCTCGTGCTTGAGTTGAGGCCTGGCCTGGGCGCTGGGGCCGCCGC
GTGCGAATCTGGTGGCACCTTCGCGCCTGTCTCGCTGCTTTCGATAAGTCTCTAGCCATTTAAAATTTTT
GATGACCTGCTGCGACGCTTTTTTTCTGGCAAGATAGTCTTGTAAATGCGGGCCAAGATCTGCACACTGG
TATTTCGGTTTTTGGGGCCGCGGGCGGCGACGGGGCCCGTGCGTCCCAGCGCACATGTTCGGCGAGGCGG
GGCCTGCGAGCGCGGCCACCGAGAATCGGACGGGGGTAGTCTCAAGCTGGCCGGCCTGCTCTGGTGCCTG
GCCTCGCGCCGCCGTGTATCGCCCCGCCCTGGGCGGCAAGGCTGGCCCGGTCGGCACCAGTTGCGTGAGC
GGAAAGATGGCCGCTTCCCGGCCCTGCTGCAGGGAGCTCAAAATGGAGGACGCGGCGCTCGGGAGAGCGG
GCGGGTGAGTCACCCACACAAAGGAAAAGGGCCTTTCCGTCCTCAGCCGTCGCTTCATGTGACTCCACGG
AGTACCGGGCGCCGTCCAGGCACCTCGATTAGTTCTCGAGCTTTTGGAGTACGTCGTCTTTAGGTTGGGG
GGAGGGGTTTTATGCGATGGAGTTTCCCCACACTGAGTGGGTGGAGACTGAAGTTAGGCCAGCTTGGCAC
TTGATGTAATTCTCCTTGGAATTTGCCCTTTTTGAGTTTGGATCTTGGTTCATTCTCAAGCCTCAGACAG
TGGTTCAAAGTTTTTTTCTTCCATTTCAGGTGTCGTGAGGCTAGCACCGCCACCATGGCCACCTACTGCG
ACGACCTGGGCCCCTCCTCGGCCCCGCCCGGCCAGGCCCAGGCCACCGCGCACCCCCCGGGCTATGAGCC
AGGGGATCTGGGCGCGGTGGGCGGGGGCCCCCTCCTGTGGGTGAACGCGCCAGCGCTCAGCCCCAAGTCC
TACGCTTCGGGTCCCGGGCCTGCGCCGCCCTACGCGGCCCCGAGCTACGGGGCTCCCGGCCCGCTCCTCG
GCGCCCCGGGCGGCCTGGCGGGCGCCGACCTCGCCTGGCTGAGCCTCTCCGGCCAGCAGGAGCTGCTGAG
GCTGGTGCGGCCGCCCTACTCCTACTCGGCGCTCATCGCCATGGCCATCCAGAGCGCGCCGCTGCGGAAG
CTGACGCTCAGCCAGATCTACCAGTACGTGGCTGGTAACTTCCCTTTCTACAAGCGCAGCAAGGCGGGCT
GGCAGAACTCCATCCGCCACAACCTGTCGCTCAACGACTGCTTCAAGAAGGTGCCCCGCGACGAGGACGA
CCCAGGTAAAGGCAATTACTGGACCCTGGACCCCAACTGCGAGAAGATGTTTGACAACGGGAACTTCCGA
AGGAAGAGGAAGAGGAGAGCTGAAGCCAGCGCGGCCGTGCGCTCGGGAGCCAGGAGCGTGGGAGGGGCCG
AGGCGCCAGCGCTGGAGCCCCCGAGCGCGGCTTGCCTGGACCTGCAGGCCTCGCCCTCTCCATCCGCACC
CGAGGCCGCCACCTGCTTCTCCGGTTTCGCTTCTGCTATGAGCGCTCTGGCTGGCGGCCTTGGCACCTTC
CCCGGGGGCCTGGCGGGCGACTTTTCTTTCGGGAGGCGGCCACCGACAGTCGCCACCCACGCTCCCCAGA
CCCTTAACCCCTCCCCTGGCTTCGCCCCTGGCCACCAGACCGCGGCCGCCGGCTTCCGCCTCAGTCACCT
CCTCTACAGCCGGGAAGGGACCGAAGTTTAGTAATGAACTAGTCCGTAACTTGAAAGTATTTCGATTTCT
TGGCTTTATATATCTTGTGGAAAGGACGATTCAGCGGGACTCTCCGGCAGCTAACGCGTTAAGTCGACAA
TCAACCTCTGGATTACAAAATTTGTGAAAGATTGACTGGTATTCTTAACTATGTTGCTCCTTTTACGCTA
TGTGGATACGCTGCTTTAATGCCTTTGTATCATGCTATTGCTTCCCGTATGGCTTTCATTTTCTCCTCCT
TGTATAAATCCTGGTTGCTGTCTCTTTATGAGGAGTTGTGGCCCGTTGTCAGGCAACGTGGCGTGGTGTG
CACTGTGTTTGCTGACGCAACCCCCACTGGTTGGGGCATTGCCACCACCTGTCAGCTCCTTTCCGGGACT
TTCGCTTTCCCCCTCCCTATTGCCACGGCGGAACTCATCGCCGCCTGCCTTGCCCGCTGCTGGACAGGGG
CTCGGCTGTTGGGCACTGACAATTCCGTGGTGTTGTCGGGGAAATCATCGTCCTTTCCTTGGCTGCTCGC
CTGTGTTGCCACCTGGATTCTGCGCGGGACGTCCTTCTGCTACGTCCCTTCGGCCCTCAATCCAGCGGAC
CTTCCTTCCCGCGGCCTGCTGCCGGCTCTGCGGCCTCTTCCGCGTCTTCGCCTTCGCCCTCAGACGAGTC
GGATCTCCCTTTGGGCCGCCTCCCCGCGTCGACTTTAAGACCAATGACTTACAAGGCAGCTGTAGATCTT
AGCCACTTTTTAAAAGAAAAGGGGGGACTGGAAGGGCTAATTCACTCCCAACGAAGACAAGATCTGCTTT
TTGCTTGTACTGGGTCTCTCTGGTTAGACCAGATCTGAGCCTGGGAGCTCTCTGGCTAACTAGGGAACCC
ACTGCTTAAGCCTCAATAAAGCTTGCCTTGAGTGCTTCAAGTAGTGTGTGCCCGTCTGTTGTGTGACTCT
GGTAACTAGAGATCCCTCAGACCCTTTTAGTCAGTGTGGAAAATCTCTAGCAGTACGTATAGTAGTTCAT
GTCATCTTATTATTCAGTATTTATAACTTGCAAAGAAATGAATATCAGAGAGTGAGAGGAACTTGTTTAT
TGCAGCTTATAATGGTTACAAATAAAGCAATAGCATCACAAATTTCACAAATAAAGCATTTTTTTCACTG
CATTCTAGTTGTGGTTTGTCCAAACTCATCAATGTATCTTATCATGTCTGGCTCTAGCTATCCCGCCCCT
AACTCCGCCCATCCCGCCCCTAACTCCGCCCAGTTCCGCCCATTCTCCGCCCCATGGCTGACTAATTTTT
TTTATTTATGCAGAGGCCGAGGCCGCCTCGGCCTCTGAGCTATTCCAGAAGTAGTGAGGAGGCTTTTTTG
GAGGCCTAGGGACGTACCCAATTCGCCCTATAGTGAGTCGTATTACGCGCGCTCACTGGCCGTCGTTTTA
CAACGTCGTGACTGGGAAAACCCTGGCGTTACCCAACTTAATCGCCTTGCAGCACATCCCCCTTTCGCCA
GCTGGCGTAATAGCGAAGAGGCCCGCACCGATCGCCCTTCCCAACAGTTGCGCAGCCTGAATGGCGAATG
GG
[124 nt withheld, positions 6653-6776]
C
[91 nt withheld, positions 6778-6868]
A
[49 nt withheld, positions 6870-6918]
CCTTTGACGTTGGAGTCCACGTTCTTT
[37 nt withheld, positions 6946-6982]
ACCCTATCTCGGTCTATTCTTTTGATTTATAAGGGATTTTGCCGATTTCGGCCTATTGGTTAAAAAATGA
GCTGATTTAACAAAAATTTAACGCGAATTTTAACAAAATATTAACGCTTACAATTTAGGTGGCACTTTTC
GGGGAAATGTGCGCGGAACCCCTATTTGTTTATTTTTCTAAATACATTCAAATATGTATCCGCTCATGAG
ACAATAACCCTGATAAATGCTTCAATAATATTGAAAAAGGAAGAGTATGAGTATTCAACATTTCCGTGTC
GCCCTTATTCCCTTTTTTGCGGCATTTTGCCTTCCTGTTTTTGCTCACCCAGAAACGCTGGTGAAAGTAA
AAGATGCTGAAGATCAGTTGGGTGCACGAGTGGGTTACATCGAACTGGATCTCAACAGCGGTAAGATCCT
TGAGAGTTTTCGCCCCGAAGAACGTTTTCCAATGATGAGCACTTTTAAAGTTCTGCTATGTGGCGCGGTA
TTATCCCGTATTGACGCCGGGCAAGAGCAACTCGGTCGCCGCATACACTATTCTCAGAATGACTTGGTTG
AGTACTCACCAGTCACAGAAAAGCATCTTACGGATGGCATGACAGTAAGAGAATTATGCAGTGCTGCCAT
AACCATGAGTGATAACACTGCGGCCAACTTACTTCTGACAACGATCGGAGGACCGAAGGAGCTAACCGCT
TTTTTGCACAACATGGGGGATCATGTAACTCGCCTTGATCGTTGGGAACCGGAGCTGAATGAAGCCATAC
CAAACGACGAGCGTGACACCACGATGCCTGTAGCAATGGCAACAACGTTGCGCAAACTATTAACTGGCGA
ACTACTTACTCTAGCTTCCCGGCAACAATTAATAGACTGGATGGAGGCGGATAAAGTTGCAGGACCACTT
CTGCGCTCGGCCCTTCCGGCTGGCTGGTTTATTGCTGATAAATCTGGAGCCGGTGAGCGTGGGTCTCGCG
GTATCATTGCAGCACTGGGGCCAGATGGTAAGCCCTCCCGTATCGTAGTTATCTACACGACGGGGAGTCA
GGCAACTATGGATGAACGAAATAGACAGATCGCTGAGATAGGTGCCTCACTGATTAAGCATTGGTAACTG
TCAGACCAAGTTTACTCATATATACTTTAGATTGATTTAAAACTTCATTTTTAATTTAAAAGGATCTAGG
TGAAGATCCTTTTTGATAATCTCATGACCAAAATCCCTTAACGTGAGTTTTCGTTCCACTGAGCGTCAGA
CCCCGTAGAAAAGATCAAAGGATCTTCTTGAGATCCTTTTTTTCTGCGCGTAATCTGCTGCTTGCAAACA
AAAAAACCACCGCTACCAGCGGTGGTTTGTTTGCCGGATCAAGAGCTACCAACTCTTTTTCCGAAGGTAA
CTGGCTTCAGCAGAGCGCAGATACCAAATACTGTTCTTCTAGTGTAGCCGTAGTTAGGCCACCACTTCAA
GAACTCTGTAGCACCGCCTACATACCTCGCTCTGCTAATCCTGTTACCAGTGGCTGCTGCCAGTGGCGAT
AAGTCGTGTCTTACCGGGTTGGACTCAAGACGATAGTTACCGGATAAGGCGCAGCGGTCGGGCTGAACGG
GGGGTTCGTGCACACAGCCCAGCTTGGAGCGAACGACCTACACCGAACTGAGATACCTACAGCGTGAGCT
ATGAGAAAGCGCCACGCTTCCCGAAGGGAGAAAGGCGGACAGGTATCCGGTAAGCGGCAGGGTCGGAACA
GGAGAGCGCACGAGGGAGCTTCCAGGGGGAAACGCCTGGTATCTTTATAGTCCTGTCGGGTTTCGCCACC
TCTGACTTGAGCGTCGATTTTTGTGATGCTCGTCAGGGGGGCGGAGCCTATGGAAAAACGCCAGCAACGC
GGCCTTTTTACGGTTCCTGGCCTTTTGCTGGCCTTTTGCTCACATGTTCTTTCCTGCGTTATCCCCTGAT
TCTGTGGATAACCGTATTACCGCCTTTGAGTGAGCTGATACCGCTCGCCGCAGCCGAACGACCGAGCGCA
GCGAGTCAGTGAGCGAGGAAGCGGAAGAGCGCCCAATACGCAAACCGCCTCTCCCCGCGCGTTGGCCGAT
TCATTAATGCAGCTGGCACGACAGGTTTCCCGACTGGAAAGCGGGCAGTGAGCGCAACGCAATTAATGTG
AGTTAGCTCACTCATTAGGCACCCCAGGCTTTACACTTTATGCTTCCGGCTCGTATGTTGTGTGGAATTG
TGAGCGGATAACAATTTCACACAGGAAACAGCTATGACCATGATTACGCCAAGCGCGCAATTAACCCTCA
CTAAAGGGAACAAAAGCTGGAGCTGCAAGC
