>Addgene plasmid #143458 | TFORF1025 | depositor partial sequence | sequence record 282512 | Insert
ACCGCCACCATGGCCACCTACTGCGACGACCTGGGCCCCTCCTCGGCCCCGCCCGGCCAGGCCCAGGCCA
CCGCGCACCCCCCGGGCTATGAGCCAGGGGATCTGGGCGCGGTGGGCGGGGGCCCCCTCCTGTGGGTGAA
CGCGCCAGCGCTCAGCCCCAAGTCCTACGCTTCGGGTCCCGGGCCTGCGCCGCCCTACGCGGCCCCGAGC
TACGGGGCTCCCGGCCCGCTCCTCGGCGCCCCGGGCGGCCTGGCGGGCGCCGACCTCGCCTGGCTGAGCC
TCTCCGGCCAGCAGGAGCTGCTGAGGCTGGTGCGGCCGCCCTACTCCTACTCGGCGCTCATCGCCATGGC
CATCCAGAGCGCGCCGCTGCGGAAGCTGACGCTCAGCCAGATCTACCAGTACGTGGCTGGTAACTTCCCT
TTCTACAAGCGCAGCAAGGCGGGCTGGCAGAACTCCATCCGCCACAACCTGTCGCTCAACGACTGCTTCA
AGAAGGTGCCCCGCGACGAGGACGACCCAGGTAAAGGCAATTACTGGACCCTGGACCCCAACTGCGAGAA
GATGTTTGACAACGGGAACTTCCGAAGGAAGAGGAAGAGGAGAGCTGAAGCCAGCGCGGCCGTGCGCTCG
GGAGCCAGGAGCGTGGGAGGGGCCGAGGCGCCAGCGCTGGAGCCCCCGAGCGCGGCTTGCCTGGACCTGC
AGGCCTCGCCCTCTCCATCCGCACCCGAGGCCGCCACCTGCTTCTCCGGTTTCGCTTCTGCTATGAGCGC
TCTGGCTGGCGGCCTTGGCACCTTCCCCGGGGGCCTGGCGGGCGACTTTTCTTTCGGGAGGCGGCCACCG
ACAGTCGCCACCCACGCTCCCCAGACCCTTAACCCCTCCCCTGGCTTCGCCCCTGGCCACCAGACCGCGG
CCGCCGGCTTCCGCCTCAGTCACCTCCTCTACAGCCGGGAAGGGACCGAAGTTTAGTAATGAACTAGTCC
GTAACTTGAAAGTATTTCGATTTCTTGGCTTTATATATCTTGTGGAAAGGACGATTCAGCGGGACTCTCC
GGCAGCTA
