>Addgene plasmid #143458 | TFORF1025 | depositor partial sequence | sequence record 282513 | Barcode
TTCAGCGGGACTCTCCGGCAGCTA
